Addgene plasmid #230592: AiP1218 - pAAV-AiE2057m-minBG-FlpO-WPRE-HGHpA
Purpose: AiE2057m is an enhancer sequence, designed to drive AAV-mediated transgene expression in specific populations of brain cells
Depositing lab: Allen Institute for Brain Science & Bosiljka Tasic. Depositing organization: Allen Institute. Publication: A suite of enhancer AAVs and transgenic mouse lines for genetic access to cortical cell types. Ben-Simon Y, Hooper M, Narayan S, Daigle TL, Dwivedi D, Way SW, Oster A, Stafford DA, Mich JK, Taormina MJ, Martinez RA, Opitz-Araya X, Roth JR, Alexander JR, Allen S, Amster A, Arbuckle J, Ayala A, Baker PM, Bakken TE, Barcelli T, Barta S, Bendrick J, Bertagnolli D, Bielstein C, Bishwakarma P, Bowlus J, Boyer G, Brouner K, Casian B, Casper T, Chakka AB, Chakrabarty R, Chance RK, Chavan S, Clark M, Colbert K, Collman F, Daniel S, Departee M, DiValentin P, Donadio N, Dotson N, Egdorf T, Fliss T, Gabitto M, Garcia J, Gary A, Gasperini M, Gloe J, Goldy J, Gore BB, Graybuck L, Greisman N, Haeseleer F, Halterman C, Haradon Z, Hastings SD, Helback O, Ho W, Hockemeyer D, Huang C, Huff S, Hunker A, Johansen N, Jones D, Juneau Z, Kalmbach B, Kannan M, Khem S, Kussick E, Kutsal R, Larsen R, Lee C, Lee AY, Leibly M, Lenz GH, Li S, Liang E, Lusk N, Madigan Z, Malloy J, Malone J, McCue R, Melchor J, Mollenkopf T, Moosman S, Morin E, Newman D, Ng L, Ngo K, Omstead V, Otto S, Oyama A, Pena N, Pham T, Phillips E, Pom CA, Potekhina L, Ransford S, Ray PL, Rette D, Reynoldson C, Rimorin C, Rocha D, Ruiz A, Sanchez REA, Sawyer L, Sedeno-Cortes A, Sevigny JP, Shapovalova N, Shepard N, Shulga L, Sigler AR, Siverts L, Soliman S, Somasundaram S, Staats B, Stewart K, Szelenyi E, Tieu M, Trader C, Tran A, van Velthoven CTJ, Walker M, Wang Y, Weed N, Wirthlin M, Wood T, Wynalda B, Yao Z, Zhou T, Ariza J, Dee N, Reding M, Ronellenfitch K, Mufti S, Sunkin SM, Smith KA, Esposito L, Waters J, Thyagarajan B, Yao S, Lein ES, Zeng H, Levi BP, Ngai J, Ting JT, Tasic B. Cell. 2025 May 16:S0092-8674(25)00513-6. doi: 10.1016/j.cell.2025.05.002. PubMed 40403729.
Backbone
  Vector backbone: pAAV2
  Vector type: AAV
Growth in bacteria
  Bacterial resistance: Ampicillin, 100 μg/mL
  Growth temperature: 37°C
  Growth strain: NEB Stable
  Copy number: High Copy
Gene/Insert
  Gene/Insert name: FlpO
  Species: Synthetic
  Promoter: minBG
  Cloning method: Restriction Enzyme; 5′ cloning site MluI (unknown if destroyed); 3′ cloning site SacI (unknown if destroyed)
Terms and licenses: Academic/Nonprofit Terms; Industry Terms: Not Available to Industry
How to cite: AiP1218 - pAAV-AiE2057m-minBG-FlpO-WPRE-HGHpA was a gift from Allen Institute for Brain Science & Bosiljka Tasic (Addgene plasmid # 230592 ; http://n2t.net/addgene:230592 ; RRID:Addgene_230592)
