[The description below was written by a language model from this plasmid's Addgene catalogue record and pLannotate feature annotations shown in this document.]
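Description:
AiP1218 - pAAV-AiE2057m-minBG-FlpO-WPRE-HGHpA is an AAV transfer plasmid built on a pAAV2 backbone, intended for packaging a recombinant adeno-associated virus genome that delivers a recombinase to defined brain cell populations. In bacteria it replicates from a high-copy ColE1/pUC-type origin and is selected through the β-lactamase (AmpR) gene with its native promoter. An f1 phage origin and short remnants of pBR322 rop and bom sequences are also present in the backbone. The annotation finds one full AAV2 inverted terminal repeat next to the polyadenylation signal, while the other end is detected only as two short ITR fragments, so the second repeat is not fully annotated in this record.

Between the ITRs, the expression cassette combines the AiE2057m enhancer with the minBG minimal promoter. The minimal promoter provides little activity by itself, so the pattern of expression is expected to be dictated by the enhancer. Neither the enhancer nor minBG is picked up by the automated feature table, but both are given in the construct name and catalogue fields, and they would lie in the unannotated stretch upstream of the coding sequence. The payload is FLPo, a mouse codon-optimized, thermostable Flp recombinase fused to an SV40 nuclear localization signal, which recombines FRT sites. It is followed by a WPRE to boost transcript stability and expression, and by the human growth hormone poly(A) signal.

The stated purpose is enhancer-driven, AAV-mediated transgene expression in specific populations of brain cells, although the record does not say which populations AiE2057m targets. Flp expression from such a vector would typically be paired with Flp-dependent reporter or effector alleles or viruses for cell-type-restricted genetic access.
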