Features (pLannotate 1.2.2; 14 found; start..end, strand, type, name):
    218..245     -  repeat_region  AAV2 ITR (fragment): inverted terminal repeat of adeno-associated virus serotype 2 inverted
    274..301     -  repeat_region  AAV2 ITR (fragment): inverted terminal repeat of adeno-associated virus serotype 2 inverted
    374..962     -  rep_origin     ori: high-copy-number ColE1/pMB1/pBR322/pUC origin of replication
   1133..1993    -  CDS            AmpR: β-lactamase; bla; confers resistance to ampicillin, carbenicillin, and related antibiotics
   1994..2098    -  promoter       AmpR promoter: bla
   2193..2228    +  CDS            rop (fragment): Rop protein, which maintains plasmids at low copy number; rop
   2330..2379    +  misc_feature   bom (fragment): basis of mobility region from pBR322
   2380..2835    -  rep_origin     f1 ori (sequence partly withheld): f1 bacteriophage origin of replication; arrow indicates direction of (+) strand synthesis
   2854..2905    +  misc_feature   bom (fragment): basis of mobility region from pBR322
   2910..3050    -  repeat_region  AAV2 ITR: inverted terminal repeat of adeno-associated virus serotype 2 inverted
   3090..3566    -  polyA_signal   hGH poly(A) signal: human growth hormone polyadenylation signal
   3598..4186    -  misc_feature   WPRE: woodchuck hepatitis virus posttranscriptional regulatory element
   4186..4210    -  misc_feature   MCS (fragment): pBluescript multiple cloning site
   4211..5509    -  CDS            FLPo: nuclear-targeted site-specific recombinase FLPo is a mouse codon-optimized fusion between the SV40 nuclear localization signal and a thermostable version of the Saccharomyces cerevisiae site-specific recombinase FLP. Recombination occurs at FRT sequences.
>Addgene plasmid #230592 | AiP1218 - pAAV-AiE2057m-minBG-FlpO-WPRE-HGHpA | addgene full sequence | sequence record 466214 | Addgene NGS Result
AGAGAAGTGGGGTCAAGAAAACATGTGTGTCCTGGCATTAACATCAAGGCGGGTGGGGTGGGGTTGTTTC
TCCAAGAAAGAGAAACACCGTATAGGATACTATGAGAGATGAGCTATGATGTGAACTTCAGTTTCTCCAT
CCGATGTTGGATGTCAATAGATCCTGGGACGCGTGCGGCCGCAGGAACCCCTAGTGATGGAGTTGGCCAC
TCCCTCTCTGCGCGCTCGCTCGCTCACTGAGGCCGGGCGACCAAAGGTCGCCCGACGCCCGGGCGGCCTC
AGTGAGCGAGCGAGCGCGCAGCTGCCTGCAGGACATGTGAGCAAAAGGCCAGCAAAAGGCCAGGAACCGT
AAAAAGGCCGCGTTGCTGGCGTTTTTCCATAGGCTCCGCCCCCCTGACGAGCATCACAAAAATCGACGCT
CAAGTCAGAGGTGGCGAAACCCGACAGGACTATAAAGATACCAGGCGTTTCCCCCTGGAAGCTCCCTCGT
GCGCTCTCCTGTTCCGACCCTGCCGCTTACCGGATACCTGTCCGCCTTTCTCCCTTCGGGAAGCGTGGCG
CTTTCTCATAGCTCACGCTGTAGGTATCTCAGTTCGGTGTAGGTCGTTCGCTCCAAGCTGGGCTGTGTGC
ACGAACCCCCCGTTCAGCCCGACCGCTGCGCCTTATCCGGTAACTATCGTCTTGAGTCCAACCCGGTAAG
ACACGACTTATCGCCACTGGCAGCAGCCACTGGTAACAGGATTAGCAGAGCGAGGTATGTAGGCGGTGCT
ACAGAGTTCTTGAAGTGGTGGCCTAACTACGGCTACACTAGAAGAACAGTATTTGGTATCTGCGCTCTGC
TGAAGCCAGTTACCTTCGGAAAAAGAGTTGGTAGCTCTTGATCCGGCAAACAAACCACCGCTGGTAGCGG
TGGTTTTTTTGTTTGCAAGCAGCAGATTACGCGCAGAAAAAAAGGATCTCAAGAAGATCCTTTGATCTTT
TCTACGGGGTCTGACGCTCAGTGGAACGAAAACTCACGTTAAGGGATTTTGGTCATGAGATTATCAAAAA
GGATCTTCACCTAGATCCTTTTAAATTAAAAATGAAGTTTTAAATCAATCTAAAGTATATATGAGTAAAC
TTGGTCTGACAGTTACCAATGCTTAATCAGTGAGGCACCTATCTCAGCGATCTGTCTATTTCGTTCATCC
ATAGTTGCCTGACTCCCCGTCGTGTAGATAACTACGATACGGGAGGGCTTACCATCTGGCCCCAGTGCTG
CAATGATACCGCGAGACCCACGCTCACCGGCTCCAGATTTATCAGCAATAAACCAGCCAGCCGGAAGGGC
CGAGCGCAGAAGTGGTCCTGCAACTTTATCCGCCTCCATCCAGTCTATTAATTGTTGCCGGGAAGCTAGA
GTAAGTAGTTCGCCAGTTAATAGTTTGCGCAACGTTGTTGCCATTGCTACAGGCATCGTGGTGTCACGCT
CGTCGTTTGGTATGGCTTCATTCAGCTCCGGTTCCCAACGATCAAGGCGAGTTACATGATCCCCCATGTT
GTGCAAAAAAGCGGTTAGCTCCTTCGGTCCTCCGATCGTTGTCAGAAGTAAGTTGGCCGCAGTGTTATCA
CTCATGGTTATGGCAGCACTGCATAATTCTCTTACTGTCATGCCATCCGTAAGATGCTTTTCTGTGACTG
GTGAGTACTCAACCAAGTCATTCTGAGAATAGTGTATGCGGCGACCGAGTTGCTCTTGCCCGGCGTCAAT
ACGGGATAATACCGCGCCACATAGCAGAACTTTAAAAGTGCTCATCATTGGAAAACGTTCTTCGGGGCGA
AAACTCTCAAGGATCTTACCGCTGTTGAGATCCAGTTCGATGTAACCCACTCGTGCACCCAACTGATCTT
CAGCATCTTTTACTTTCACCAGCGTTTCTGGGTGAGCAAAAACAGGAAGGCAAAATGCCGCAAAAAAGGG
AATAAGGGCGACACGGAAATGTTGAATACTCATACTCTTCCTTTTTCAATATTATTGAAGCATTTATCAG
GGTTATTGTCTCATGAGCGGATACATATTTGAATGTATTTAGAAAAATAAACAAATAGGGGTTCCGCGCA
CATTTCCCCGAAAAGTGCCACCTGACGTCTAAGAAACCATTATTATCATGACATTAACCTATAAAAATAG
GCGTATCACGAGGCCCTTTCGTCTCGCGCGTTTCGGTGATGACGGTGAAAACCTCTGACACATGCAGCTC
CCGGAGACGGTCACAGCTTGTCTGTAAGCGGATGCCGGGAGCAGACAAGCCCGTCAGGGCGCGTCAGCGG
GTGTTGGCGGGTGTCGGGGCTGGCTTAACTATGCGGCATCAGAGCAGATTGTACTGAGAGTGCACCATAA
AATTGTAAACGTTAATATTTTGTTAAAATTCGCGTTAAATTTTTGTTAAATCAGCTCATTTTTTAACCAA
TAGACCGAAATCGGCAAAATCCCTTATAAATCAAAAGAATAGCCCGAGATAGAGT
[37 nt withheld, positions 2506-2542]
AAAGAACGTGGACTCCAACGTCAAAGG
[141 nt withheld, positions 2570-2710]
G
[46 nt withheld, positions 2712-2757]
A
[95 nt withheld, positions 2759-2853]
TATGCGGTGTGAAATACCGCACAGATGCGTAAGGAGAAAATACCGCATCAGGCGCCCCTGCAGGCAGCTG
CGCGCTCGCTCGCTCACTGAGGCCGCCCGGGCAAAGCCCGGGCGTCGGGCGACCTTTGGTCGCCCGGCCT
CAGTGAGCGAGCGAGCGCGCAGAGAGGGAGTGGCCAACTCCATCACTAGGGGTTCCTGCGGCCGCTCGGT
CCGCACGTGGTTACCTACAAAATCAGAAGGACAGGGAAGGGAGCAGTGGTTCACGCCTGTAATCCCAGCA
ATTTGGGAGGCCAAGGTGGGTAGATCACCTGAGATTAGGAGTTGGAGACCAGCCTGGCCAATATGGTGAA
ACCCCGTCTCTACCAAAAAAACAAAAATTAGCTGAGCCTGGTCATGCATGCCTGGAATCCCAACAACTCG
GGAGGCTGAGGCAGGAGAATCGCTTGAACCCAGGAGGCGGAGATTGCAGTGAGCCAAGATTGTGCCACTG
CACTCCAGCTTGGTTCCCAATAGACCCCGCAGGCCCTACAGGTTGTCTTCCCAACTTGCCCCTTGCTCCA
TACCACCCCCCTCCACCCCATAATATTATAGAAGGACACCTAGTCAGACAAAATGATGCAACTTAATTTT
ATTAGGACAAGGCTGGTGGGCACTGGAGTGGCAACTTCCAGGGCCAGGAGAGGCACTGGGGAGGGGTCAC
AGGGATGCCACCCGTAGATCTCTCGAGCAGCGCTCGGTATCGATGCGGGGAGGCGGCCCAAAGGGAGATC
CGACTCGTCTGAGGGCGAAGGCGAAGACGCGGAAGAGGCCGCAGAGCCGGCAGCAGGCCGCGGGAAGGAA
GGTCCGCTGGATTGAGGGCCGAAGGGACGTAGCAGAAGGACGTCCCGCGCAGAATCCAGGTGGCAACATA
GGCGAGCAGCCAAGGAAAGGACGATGATTTCCCCGACAACACCACGGAATTGTCAGTGCCCAACAGCCGA
GCCCCTGTCCAGCAGCGGGCAAGGCAGGCGGCGATGAGTTCCGCCGTGGCAATAGGGAGGGGGAAAGCGA
AAGTCCCGGAAAGGAGCTGACAGGTGGTGGCAATGCCCCAACCAGTGGGGGTTGCGTCAGCAAACACAGT
GCACACCACGCCACGTTGCCTGACAACGGGCCACAACTCCTCATAAAGAGACAGCAACCAGGATTTATAC
AAGGAGGAGAAAATGAAAGCCATACGGGAAGCAATAGCATGATACAAAGGCATTAAAGCAGCGTATCCAC
ATAGCGTAAAAGGAGCAACATAGTTAAGAATACCAGTCAATCTTTCACAAATTTTGTAATCCAGAGGTTG
ATTATCGATAAGCTTGATATCGAATTCTCAGATCCGCCTGTTGATGTAGCTGCTCAGGTAGTCCAGCACC
TCCTGGCTGATGATGCCGTTCCAGGCGGGGTATCTGATGCTGCCCTCGGCGCTGCCCTTCAGCTGCTCGA
TGTGCTGCCACTCCTCGATGGGGTTGGTCTCGTCCTTCAGGGCGATCATCTCCTTGCTGATGGGGTCGTA
GGCGTAGTACCTGGACACCAGGGCGAAGTAGTGGTCGGGGATGGCGGTGATCTGGTGGGTGTAGGTGGTC
CTGGCCACGGCGGAGGCCCTCTTGTCGCTCCAGTTGCCCACCACGTTTGTCAGCTCGGTCAGGCCCTTCA
TGCTCAGAAAGCTGGTCATCAGGTGCCTGCCGATGTGGCTCTTAGGGCCGTTCTTGATAGCGAAGATGGG
GTAGGGGGCGTTCTTCTTCAGGGCCTTGTTGTAGCTGCGCACCAGGTTGTCCTTCAGCAGCTGGTACTCC
TGCTTGTTGCTGCTGCTGTTGCCGGTCCTGTTCACTCTCTTCAGCACGGGCTCGCTGTTCCTCAGGAACT
CGTCCAGGTACACCAGGGGGTCGATCCTGCCTCTGGCGCTGAAAAAGTAGATGTGCCTGGACACGCTTGT
CTTGGTCTCGGTCACCAGGCACTGAATGATCACGCCCAGGTACTTGTTCTGCACCAGCTTGAAGCTCTTG
GGGTCCACGTTCTTGATGTCGCTGAACCTGCCGCAGTTGATGAATGTGGCCAGGAACAGGAACTGGTACA
GGGTCTTGGTCTTGGTGAACCTGCTGGTGTACTCGAAGCTGTTCAGGATCTTCTCGGTGATCTCCCAGAT
GCTCTCGCCCTCGGACAGCAGGGCCTTCAGCATCTTCTTGCTGTGGCTGTTGCCCTTGTCGGCCTCCTCG
CTGCTCTCGAACTGCAGCTGCAGGCTGGACACGATGTCGGTGATGTCGCTCTGGTGCTTCTGGCCGTTGT
AAGGGATGATGGTGAACTCCCAGGCGGGGATCAGCTTCTTCAGGCTGGCCTCCAGGATGGTGGCCTTCTG
GGTCTTGTACTTGAACTGCAGGCTCTTGTTCACGATGTCGAAGCTCAGGCTGTTGCTGATGATGGTGTTG
TAGCTCATGAAGGTGGCCCTCTTGATGGCGGTGCCGTTGTGGGTGATCATCCAGCACAGGTAGGTCAGCT
CGGCGGCACAGCTGGCGATCTTCTCGCCGCTGGGCCTCTCGAATCTCTCCACGAACTGCCGCACCAGCAC
CTTGGGGGGGGTCTTGCACAGGATGTCGAACTGGCTCATCACCTTCCTCTTCTTCTTAGGAGCCATGGTG
GCCACGCCAGAAGCAAATGTAAGCAATAGATGGCTCTGCCCTGACTTTTATGCCCAGCCCGAGCTCCTTA
AGCAAACTGGATTCACGGTGAGGCGTACAGGAAGGCACCACGGAGTGATTTTGGTCATATTTAATCTGAA
ATGCCTTGAACATAATCACATGAACTTTTATTCTCAAATTGGCAACGGGCATTTAGGAGGCATTCACAGA
TTCACTCACATGGTGAGTGGTATTTCTCAAAAAAGACAGCATGGCATAAATCGGTAGGAACTGAACTTGG
AGACTGCAACTATCTGAGAACTGGTACCAACAACAGGCTGAGGAAGCAGAGCGATGAGTGATC
